Addgene plasmid #115026: SRF9 B1_pECIA2
Purpose: Bait vector SRF9 B1_pECIA2 should be used with prey vector SRF9 B1_pECIA14.
Depositing lab: Youssef Belkhadir. Depositing organization: Gregor Mendel Institute of Molecular Plant Biology. Publication: An extracellular network of Arabidopsis leucine-rich repeat receptor kinases. Smakowska-Luzan E, Mott GA, Parys K, Stegmann M, Howton TC, Layeghifard M, Neuhold J, Lehner A, Kong J, Grunwald K, Weinberger N, Satbhai SB, Mayer D, Busch W, Madalinski M, Stolt-Bergner P, Provart NJ, Mukhtar MS, Zipfel C, Desveaux D, Guttman DS, Belkhadir Y. Nature. 2018 Jan 18;553(7688):342-346. doi: 10.1038/nature25184. Epub 2018 Jan 10. PubMed 29320478.
Backbone
  Vector backbone: pECIA2
  Backbone manufacturer: Chris Garcia (Addgene plasmid # 47032)
  Vector type: Insect Expression
Growth in bacteria
  Bacterial resistance: Ampicillin, 100 μg/mL
  Growth temperature: 37°C
  Growth strain: DH5alpha
  Copy number: High Copy
Gene/Insert
  Gene/Insert name: AT1G11130
  Species: A. thaliana (mustard weed)
  Entrez Gene: SUB (a.k.a. AT1G11130, AT1G11140, SCM, SCRAMBLED, SRF9, STRUBBELIG, STRUBBELIG-RECEPTOR FAMILY 9, T19D16.8)
  Promoter: Metallothionein (Copper-Inducible)
  Tag / fusion protein: Fc, V5 and hexahistidine tags (C terminal on backbone)
  Cloning method: Ligation Independent Cloning
Terms and licenses: Academic/Nonprofit Terms; Industry Terms: Not Available to Industry
Depositor comments: Plasmid for secreted expression in Drosophila cell culture by induction via CuSO4. Insert is an extracellular domain of indicated LRR-RK, C-terminally tagged with Fc, V5 and hexahistidine tags. Insert Protein Sequence: RDVSAINNLYITLGAPSLHHWLAFGGDPCGEKWQGVVCDSSNITEIRIPGMKVGGGLSDTLADFSSIQVMDFSSNHISGTIPQALPSSIRNLSLSSNRFTGNIPFTLSFLSDLSELSLGSNLLSGEIPDYFQQLSKLTKLDLSSNILEGHLPSSMGDLASLKILYLQDNKLTGTLDVIEDLFLTDLNVENNLFSGPIPPNLLKIPNFKKDGTPFNTSIITPPPPPVVDPPPATHRAPPVPRIPPVSGVPPAPFAPFAPLQPQQHPPPSPPLVWSPPSSDNGGGDPWNSVSGQPTLQISPPSGSG
How to cite: SRF9 B1_pECIA2 was a gift from Youssef Belkhadir (Addgene plasmid # 115026 ; http://n2t.net/addgene:115026 ; RRID:Addgene_115026)
