[The description below was written by a language model from this plasmid's Addgene catalogue record and pLannotate feature annotations shown in this document.]
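Description:
SRF9 B1_pECIA2 is an insect-cell expression plasmid of about 5.2 kb, built on the pECIA2 backbone and designed for secreted protein production in Drosophila cell culture. It is maintained in E. coli as a high-copy plasmid through a ColE1/pUC-type origin and selected with ampicillin via the β-lactamase gene. The remaining bacterial elements in the feature table (lac promoter and operator, CAP site, and fragments of lacI, lacZα, rop and bom) are remnants of the cloning-vector ancestry and play no evident role in expression.

The expression cassette is driven by the Drosophila metallothionein promoter, which is induced by adding copper sulfate to the culture. Downstream, a Drosophila BiP signal sequence directs the product into the secretory pathway. It is fused in frame to the extracellular domain of Arabidopsis thaliana AT1G11130, known as STRUBBELIG/SCRAMBLED or SRF9, a leucine-rich repeat receptor kinase involved in cell fate and morphogenesis. The insert was introduced by ligation-independent cloning. Its C terminus is joined to a human IgG1 Fc fragment and a V5 epitope. The depositor also lists a hexahistidine tag, which the automated annotation did not call. An SV40 polyadenylation signal lies just downstream of the cassette, annotated on the reverse strand.

The plasmid is the bait construct of a matched pair and is meant to be used with the corresponding prey vector, SRF9 B1_pECIA14. It belongs to a collection used to map interactions among the extracellular domains of Arabidopsis LRR receptor kinases. The Fc fusion and epitope tags are suited to capture and detection of the secreted ectodomain in such assays.
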