Features (pLannotate 1.2.2; 18 found; start..end, strand, type, name):
     23..449     +  promoter       MT promoter: Drosophila metallothionein promoter
    467..520     +  sig_peptide    BiP signal sequence: Drosophila BiP signal sequence
    521..1432    +  CDS            SUB (fragment): SUB_ARATH - Also known as SCM. Experimental evidence at protein level: Swiss-Prot protein existence level 1. Regulates the expression of transcription factors that define the cell fates. Acts in a non-cell-autonomous fashion, functions in a radial inside-out signaling process, and mediates cell morphogenesis and cell fate across clonally distinct cell layers in floral primordia, developing ovules, and root meristems. Seems to be required for the regulation of cell shape and the orientation of the mitotic division plane. Involved in root hair specification, in the formation of the outer integum
   1463..2143    +  CDS            IGHG1 (fragment): IGHG1_HUMAN - Experimental evidence at protein level: Swiss-Prot protein existence level 1. Constant region of immunoglobulin heavy chains. Immunoglobulins, also known as antibodies, are membrane-bound or secreted glycoproteins produced by B lymphocytes. In the recognition phase of humoral immunity, the membrane-bound immunoglobulins serve as receptors which, upon binding of a specific antigen, trigger the clonal expansion and differentiation of B lymphocytes into immunoglobulins- secreting plasma cells. Secreted immunoglobulins mediate the effector phase of humoral immunity, which results in
   2162..2203    +  CDS            V5 tag: epitope tag from simian virus 5
   2303..2437    -  polyA_signal   SV40 poly(A) signal: SV40 polyadenylation signal
   2460..2544    -  CDS            large T antigen (fragment): large T antigen from SV40 (simian virus 40)
   2544..2568    +  misc_feature   MCS (fragment): pUC18/19 multiple cloning site
   2605..2621    -  protein_bind   lac operator: The lac repressor binds to the lac operator to inhibit transcription in E. coli. This inhibition can be relieved by adding lactose or isopropyl-β-D-thiogalactopyranoside (IPTG). lac repressor encoded by lacI
   2629..2659    -  promoter       lac promoter: promoter for the E. coli lac operon
   2674..2695    -  protein_bind   CAP binding site: CAP binding activates transcription in the presence of cAMP. E. coli catabolite activator protein
   2708..2800    -  CDS            lacI (fragment): lac repressor; lacI; The lac repressor binds to the lac operator to inhibit transcription in E. coli. This inhibition can be relieved by adding lactose or isopropyl-β-D-thiogalactopyranoside (IPTG).
   2983..3571    -  rep_origin     ori: high-copy-number ColE1/pMB1/pBR322/pUC origin of replication
   3742..4602    -  CDS            AmpR: β-lactamase; bla; confers resistance to ampicillin, carbenicillin, and related antibiotics
   4603..4707    -  promoter       AmpR promoter: bla
   4802..4837    +  CDS            rop (fragment): Rop protein, which maintains plasmids at low copy number; rop
   4939..5038    +  misc_feature   bom (fragment): basis of mobility region from pBR322
   5044..21      -  CDS            lacZα (fragment) (across the origin): LacZα fragment of β-galactosidase; lacZ fragment
>Addgene plasmid #115026 | SRF9 B1_pECIA2 | addgene full sequence | sequence record 296849 | Addgene NGS Result
GTAAAACGACGGCCAGTGAATTAATTCGTTGCAGGACAGGATGTGGTGCCCGATGTGACTAGCTCTTTGC
TGCAGGCCGTCCTATCCTCTGGTTCCGATAAGAGACCCAGAACTCCGGCCCCCCACCGCCCACCGCCACC
CCCATACATATGTGGTACGCAAGTAAGAGTGCCTGCGCATGCCCCATGTGCCCCACCAAGAGCTTTGCAT
CCCATACAAGTCCCCAAAGTGGAGAACCGAACCAATTCTTCGCGGGCAGAACAAAAGCTTCTGCACACGT
CTCCACTCGAATTTGGAGCCGGCCGGCGTGTGCAAAAGAGGTGAATCGAACGAAAGACCCGTGTGTAAAG
CCGCGTTTCCAAAATGTATAAAACCGAGAGCATCTGGCCAATGTGCATCAGTTGTGGTCAGCAGCAAAAT
CAAGTGAATCATCTCAGTGCAACTAAAGGGGGGATCCGATCTCAATATGAAGTTATGCATATTACTGGCC
GTCGTGGCCTTTGTTGGCCTCTCGCTCGGGCGAGATGTTTCGGCGATTAATAACTTGTATATCACTTTGG
GAGCACCATCTCTACATCATTGGCTTGCTTTTGGAGGAGACCCTTGTGGAGAAAAGTGGCAAGGTGTGGT
GTGTGACTCCTCAAACATCACAGAAATAAGGATACCTGGCATGAAGGTAGGTGGAGGCTTAAGTGATACT
CTGGCTGATTTTTCATCTATCCAAGTCATGGACTTCAGTAGCAATCATATTTCAGGGACAATTCCGCAGG
CTTTGCCTTCTTCCATCCGAAACCTATCTCTCTCAAGCAATCGCTTCACTGGGAACATTCCCTTTACATT
GTCCTTTCTATCCGATTTGTCTGAACTGTCATTGGGAAGCAATCTTCTATCAGGAGAGATACCAGATTAC
TTTCAGCAGCTATCAAAACTGACAAAACTGGACTTATCGTCTAACATACTGGAGGGGCATTTACCTTCTT
CCATGGGAGACTTAGCTTCTCTTAAGATATTGTATTTGCAGGACAACAAGCTCACAGGAACACTTGATGT
TATAGAGGATCTTTTCTTAACCGATTTGAATGTAGAAAACAACTTATTCTCGGGACCTATACCGCCAAAT
CTATTGAAAATTCCAAACTTCAAAAAAGATGGAACTCCGTTCAATACATCGATTATAACACCACCGCCTC
CGCCTGTGGTTGATCCTCCTCCCGCTACTCACCGTGCTCCTCCTGTTCCCCGTATCCCTCCTGTTTCTGG
TGTTCCCCCAGCACCTTTTGCTCCTTTTGCTCCACTGCAACCACAACAACATCCACCACCATCACCACCT
CTGGTCTGGTCACCACCTTCTTCTGATAATGGAGGAGGAGATCCCTGGAACTCTGTGTCAGGGCAACCTA
CCTTGCAAATATCACCTCCTTCAGGTTCAGGACTGGAGGTGCTGTTCCAGGGACCAGGGAGCGACAAAAC
TCACACATGCCCACCGTGCCCAGCACCTGAACTCCTGGGGGGACCGTCAGTCTTCCTCTTCCCCCCAAAA
CCCAAGGACACCCTCATGATCTCCCGGACCCCTGAGGTCACATGCGTGGTGGTGGACGTGAGCCACGAAG
ACCCTGAGGTCAAGTTCAACTGGTACGTGGACGGCGTGGAGGTGCATAATGCCAAGACAAAGCCGCGGGA
GGAGCAGTACAACAGCACGTACCGTGTGGTCAGCGTCCTCACCGTCCTGCACCAGGACTGGCTGAATGGC
AAGGAGTACAAGTGCAAGGTCTCCAACAAAGCCCTCCCAGCCCCCATCGAGAAAACCATCTCCAAAGCCA
AAGGGCAGCCCCGAGAACCACAGGTGTACACCCTGCCCCCATCCCGGGAGGAGATGACCAAGAACCAGGT
CAGCCTGACCTGCCTGGTCAAAGGCTTCTATCCCAGCGACATCGCCGTGGAGTGGGAGAGCAATGGGCAG
CCGGAGAACAACTACAAGACCACGCCTCCCGTGCTGGACTCCGACGGCTCCTTCTTCCTCTACAGCAAGC
TCACCGTGGACAAGAGCAGGTGGCAGCAGGGGAACGTCTTCTCATGCTCCGTGATGCATGAGGGTCTGCA
CAACCACTACACGCAGAAGAGCCTCTCCCTGTCTCCGGGTAAATCTAGAGGGCCCTTCGAAGGTAAGCCT
ATCCCTAACCCTCTCCTCGGTCTCGATTCTACGCGTACCGGTCATCATCACCATCACCATTGAGTTTAAA
CCCGCTGATCAGCCTCGACTGTGCCTTCTAAGGCCTGAGCTCGCTGATCAGCCTCGATCGAGGATCCAGA
CATGATAAGATACATTGATGAGTTTGGACAAACCACAACTAGAATGCAGTGAAAAAAATGCTTTATTTGT
GAAATTTGTGATGCTATTGCTTTATTTGTAACCATTATAAGCTGCAATAAACAAGTTAACAACAACAATT
GCATTCATTTTATGTTTCAGGTTCAGGGGGAGGTGTGGGAGGTTTTTTAAAGCAAGTAAAACCTCTACAA
ATGTGGTATGGCTGATTATGATCAGTCGACCTGCAGGCATGCAAGCTTGGCGTAATCATGGTCATAGCTG
TTTCCTGTGTGAAATTGTTATCCGCTCACAATTCCACACAACATACGAGCCGGAAGCATAAAGTGTAAAG
CCTGGGGTGCCTAATGAGTGAGCTAACTCACATTAATTGCGTTGCGCTCACTGCCCGCTTTCCAGTCGGG
AAACCTGTCGTGCCAGCTGCATTAATGAATCGGCCAACGCGCGGGGAGAGGCGGTTTGCGTATTGGGCGC
TCTTCCGCTTCCTCGCTCACTGACTCGCTGCGCTCGGTCGTTCGGCTGCGGCGAGCGGTATCAGCTCACT
CAAAGGCGGTAATACGGTTATCCACAGAATCAGGGGATAACGCAGGAAAGAACATGTGAGCAAAAGGCCA
GCAAAAGGCCAGGAACCGTAAAAAGGCCGCGTTGCTGGCGTTTTTCCATAGGCTCCGCCCCCCTGACGAG
CATCACAAAAATCGACGCTCAAGTCAGAGGTGGCGAAACCCGACAGGACTATAAAGATACCAGGCGTTTC
CCCCTGGAAGCTCCCTCGTGCGCTCTCCTGTTCCGACCCTGCCGCTTACCGGATACCTGTCCGCCTTTCT
CCCTTCGGGAAGCGTGGCGCTTTCTCATAGCTCACGCTGTAGGTATCTCAGTTCGGTGTAGGTCGTTCGC
TCCAAGCTGGGCTGTGTGCACGAACCCCCCGTTCAGCCCGACCGCTGCGCCTTATCCGGTAACTATCGTC
TTGAGTCCAACCCGGTAAGACACGACTTATCGCCACTGGCAGCAGCCACTGGTAACAGGATTAGCAGAGC
GAGGTATGTAGGCGGTGCTACAGAGTTCTTGAAGTGGTGGCCTAACTACGGCTACACTAGAAGAACAGTA
TTTGGTATCTGCGCTCTGCTGAAGCCAGTTACCTTCGGAAAAAGAGTTGGTAGCTCTTGATCCGGCAAAC
AAACCACCGCTGGTAGCGGTGGTTTTTTTGTTTGCAAGCAGCAGATTACGCGCAGAAAAAAAGGATCTCA
AGAAGATCCTTTGATCTTTTCTACGGGGTCTGACGCTCAGTGGAACGAAAACTCACGTTAAGGGATTTTG
GTCATGAGATTATCAAAAAGGATCTTCACCTAGATCCTTTTAAATTAAAAATGAAGTTTTAAATCAATCT
AAAGTATATATGAGTAAACTTGGTCTGACAGTTACCAATGCTTAATCAGTGAGGCACCTATCTCAGCGAT
CTGTCTATTTCGTTCATCCATAGTTGCCTGACTCCCCGTCGTGTAGATAACTACGATACGGGAGGGCTTA
CCATCTGGCCCCAGTGCTGCAATGATACCGCGAGACCCACGCTCACCGGCTCCAGATTTATCAGCAATAA
ACCAGCCAGCCGGAAGGGCCGAGCGCAGAAGTGGTCCTGCAACTTTATCCGCCTCCATCCAGTCTATTAA
TTGTTGCCGGGAAGCTAGAGTAAGTAGTTCGCCAGTTAATAGTTTGCGCAACGTTGTTGCCATTGCTACA
GGCATCGTGGTGTCACGCTCGTCGTTTGGTATGGCTTCATTCAGCTCCGGTTCCCAACGATCAAGGCGAG
TTACATGATCCCCCATGTTGTGCAAAAAAGCGGTTAGCTCCTTCGGTCCTCCGATCGTTGTCAGAAGTAA
GTTGGCCGCAGTGTTATCACTCATGGTTATGGCAGCACTGCATAATTCTCTTACTGTCATGCCATCCGTA
AGATGCTTTTCTGTGACTGGTGAGTACTCAACCAAGTCATTCTGAGAATAGTGTATGCGGCGACCGAGTT
GCTCTTGCCCGGCGTCAATACGGGATAATACCGCGCCACATAGCAGAACTTTAAAAGTGCTCATCATTGG
AAAACGTTCTTCGGGGCGAAAACTCTCAAGGATCTTACCGCTGTTGAGATCCAGTTCGATGTAACCCACT
CGTGCACCCAACTGATCTTCAGCATCTTTTACTTTCACCAGCGTTTCTGGGTGAGCAAAAACAGGAAGGC
AAAATGCCGCAAAAAAGGGAATAAGGGCGACACGGAAATGTTGAATACTCATACTCTTCCTTTTTCAATA
TTATTGAAGCATTTATCAGGGTTATTGTCTCATGAGCGGATACATATTTGAATGTATTTAGAAAAATAAA
CAAATAGGGGTTCCGCGCACATTTCCCCGAAAAGTGCCACCTGACGTCTAAGAAACCATTATTATCATGA
CATTAACCTATAAAAATAGGCGTATCACGAGGCCCTTTCGTCTCGCGCGTTTCGGTGATGACGGTGAAAA
CCTCTGACACATGCAGCTCCCGGAGACGGTCACAGCTTGTCTGTAAGCGGATGCCGGGAGCAGACAAGCC
CGTCAGGGCGCGTCAGCGGGTGTTGGCGGGTGTCGGGGCTGGCTTAACTATGCGGCATCAGAGCAGATTG
TACTGAGAGTGCACCATATGCGGTGTGAAATACCGCACAGATGCGTAAGGAGAAAATACCGCATCAGGCG
CCATTCGCCATTCAGGCTGCGCAACTGTTGGGAAGGGCGATCGGTGCGGGCCTCTTCGCTATTACGCCAG
CTGGCGAAAGGGGGATGTGCTGCAAGGCGATTAAGTTGGGTAACGCCAGGGTTTTCCCAGTCACGACGTT
